>Addgene plasmid #163018 | pCAG RpH-LAMP1-3xFLAG | addgene full sequence | sequence record 318961 | Addgene Partial NGS Result
GACATTGATTATTGACTAGTTATTAATAGTAATCAATTACGGGGTCATTAGTTCATAGCCCATATATGGA
GTTCCGCGTTACATAACTTACGGTAAATGGCCCGCCTGGCTGACCGCCCAACGACCCCCGCCCATTGACG
TCAATAATGACGTATGTTCCCATAGTAACGCCAATAGGGACTTTCCATTGACGTCAATGGGTGGAGTATT
TACGGTAAACTGCCCACTTGGCAGTACATCAAGTGTATCATATGCCAAGTACGCCCCCTATTGACGTCAA
TGACGGTAAATGGCCCGCCTGGCATTATGCCCAGTACATGACCTTATGGGACTTTCCTACTTGGCAGTAC
ATCTACGTATTAGTCATCGCTATTACCATGGTCGAGGTGAGCCCCACGTTCTGCTTCACTCTCCCCATCG
GGCGGGGCGAGGCGGAGAGGTGCGGCGGCAGCCAATCAGAGCGGCGCGCTCCGAAAGTTTCCTTTTATGG
CGAGGCGGCGGCGGCGGCGGCCCTATAAAAAGCGAAGCGCGCGGCGGGCGGGAGTCGCTGCGCGCTGCCT
TCGCCCCGTGCCCCGCTCCGCCGCCGCCTCGCGCCGCCCGCCCCGGCTCTGACTGACCGCGTTACTCCCA
CAGGTGAGCGGGCGGGACGGCCCTTCTCCTCCGGGCTGTAATTAGCGCTTGGTTTAATGACGGCTTGTTT
CTTTTCTGTGGCTGCGTGAAAGCCTTGAGGGGCTCCGGGAGGGCCCTTTGTGCGGGGGGAGCGGCTCGGG
GGGTGCGTGCGTGTGTGTGTGCGTGGGGAGCGCCGCGTGCGGCTCCGCGCTGCCCGGCGGCTGTGAGCGC
TGCGGGCGCGGCGCGGGGCTTTGTGCGCTCCGCAGTGTGCGCGAGGGGAGCGCGGCCGGGGGCGGTGCCC
CGCGGTGCGGGGGGGGCTGCGAGGGGAACAAAGGCTGCGTGCGGGGTGTGTGCGTGGGGGGGTGAGCAGG
GGGTGTGGGCGCGTCGGTCGGGCTGCAACCCCCCCTGCACCCCCCTCCCCGAGTTGCTGAGCACGGCCCG
GCTTCGGGTGCGGGGCTCCGTACGGGGCGTGGCGCGGGGCTCGCCGTGCCGGGCGGGGGGTGGCGGCAGG
TGGGGGTGCCGGGCGGGGCGGGGCCGCCTCGGGCCGGGGAGGGCTCGGGGGAGGGGCGCGGCGGCCCCCG
GAGCGCCGGCGGCTGTCGAGGCGCGGCGAGCCGCAGCCATTGCCTTTTATGGTAATCGTGCGAGAGGGCG
CAGGGACTTCCTTTGTCCCAAATCTGTGCGGAGCCGAAATCTGGGAGGCGCCGCCGCACCCCCTCTAGCG
GGCGCGGGGCGAAGCGGTGCGGCGCCGGCAGGAAGGAAATGGGCGGGGAGGGCCTTCGTGCGTCGCCGCG
CCGCCGTCCCCTTCTCCCTCTCCAGCCTCGGGGCTGTCCGCGGGGGGACGGCTGCCTTCGGGGGGGACGG
GGCAGGGCGGGGTTCGGCTTCTGGCGTGTGACCGGCGGCTCTAGAGCCTCTGCTAACCATGTTCATGCCT
TCTTCTTTTTCCTACAGCTCCTGGGCAACGTGCTGGTTATTGTGCTGTCTCATCATTTTGGCAAAGAATT
CACCATGGCGGCCCCCGGCGCCCGGCGGCCGCTGCTCCTGCTGCTGCTGGCAGGCCTTGCACATGGCGCC
TCAGCAGCTAGCGGTATGGTGAGCAAGGGCGAGGAGGATAACATGGCCATCATCAAGGAGTTCATGCGCT
TCAAGGTGCACATGGAGGGCTCCGTGAACGGCCACGAGTTCGAGATCGAGGGCGAGGGCGAGGGCCGCCC
CTACGAGGGCACCCAGACCGCCAAGCTGAAGGTGACCAAGGGTGGCCCCCTGCCCTTCGCCTGGGACATC
CTGTCCCCTCAGTTCATGTACGGCTCCAAGGCCTACGTGAAGCACCCCGCCGACATCCCCGACTACTTGA
AGCTGTCCTTCCCCGAGGGCTTCAAGTGGGAGCGCGTGATGAACTTCGAGGACGGCGGCGTGGTGACCGT
GACCCAGGACTCCTCCCTGCAGGACGGCGAGTTCATCTACAAGGTGAAGCTGCGCGGCACCAACTTCCCC
TCCGACGGCCCCGTAATGCAGAAGAAGACCATGGGCTGGGAGGCCTCCTCCGAGCGGATGTACCCCGAGG
ACGGCGCCCTGAAGGGCGAGATCAAGCAGAGGCTGAAGCTGAAGGACGGCGGCCACTACGACGCTGAGGT
CAAGACCACCTACAAGGCCAAGAAGCCCGTGCAGCTGCCCGGCGCCTACAACGTCAACATCAAGTTGGAC
ATCACCTCCCACAACGAGGACTACACCATCGTGGAACAGTACGAACGCGCCGAGGGCCGCCACTCCACCG
GCGGCATGGACGAGCTGTACAAGGGAGCTAGCGGGGGGCCCGGGATGAGTAAAGGAGAAGAACTTTTCAC
TGGAGTTGTCCCAATTCTTGTTGAATTAGATGGTGATGTTAATGGGCACAAATTTTCTGTCAGTGGAGAG
GGTGAAGGTGATGCAACATACGGAAAACTTACCCTTAAATTTATTTGCACTACTGGAAAACTACCTGTTC
CTTGGCCAACACTTGTCACTACTTTAACTTATGGCGTTCAATGCTTTTCAAGATACCCAGATCATATGAA
ACGGCATGACTTTTTCAAGAGTGCCATGCCCGAAGGTTATGTACAGGAAAGAACTATATTTTTCAAAGAT
GACGGGAACTACAAGACACGTGCTGAAGTCAAGTTTGAAGGTGATACCCTTGTTAATAGAATCGAGTTAA
AAGGTATTGATTTTAAAGAAGATGGAAACATTCTTGGACACAAATTGGAATACAACTATAACGATCACCA
GGTGTACATCATGGCAGACAAACAAAAGAATGGAATCAAAGCTAACTTCAAAATTAGACACAACATTGAA
GATGGAGGCGTTCAACTAGCAGACCATTATCAACAAAATACTCCAATTGGCGATGGGCCCGTCCTTTTAC
CAGACAACCATTACCTGTTTACAACTTCTACTCTTTCGAAAGATCCCAACGAAAAGAGAGACCACATGGT
CCTTCTTGAGTTTGTAACAGCTGCTGGGATTACACATGGCATGGATGAACTATACAAACCCGGGGGGCTC
TTTGAGGTGAAAAACAATGGCACAACGTGTATAATGGCCAGCTTCTCTGCCTCCTTTCTGACCACCTACG
AGACTGCGAATGGTTCTCAGATCGTGAACATTTCCCTGCCAGCCTCTGCAGAAGTACTGAAAAATGGCAG
TTCTTGTGGTAAAGAAAATGTTTCTGACCCCAGCCTCACAATTACTTTTGGAAGAGGATATTTACTGACA
CTCAACTTCACAAAAAATACAACACGTTACAGTGTCCAGCATATGTATTTTACATATAACTTGTCAGATA
CAGAACATTTTCCCAATGCCATCAGCAAAGAGATCTACACCATGGATTCCACAACTGACATCAAGGCAGA
CATCAACAAAGCATACCGGTGTGTCAGTGATATCCGGGTCTACATGAAGAATGTGACCGTTGTGCTCCGG
GATGCCACTATCCAGGCCTACCTGTCGAGTGGCAACTTCAGCAAGGAAGAGACACACTGCACACAGGATG
GACCTTCCCCAACCACTGGGCCACCCAGCCCCTCACCACCACTTGTGCCCACAAACCCCACTGTATCCAA
GTACAATGTTACTGGTAACAACGGAACCTGCCTGCTGGCCTCTATGGCACTGCAACTGAATATCACCTAC
CTGAAAAAGGACAACAAGACGGTGACCAGAGCGTTCAACATCAGCCCAAATGACACATCTAGTGGGAGTT
GCGGTATCAACTTGGTGACCCTGAAAGTGGAGAACAAGAACAGAGCCCTGGAATTGCAGTTTGGGATGAA
TGCCAGCTCTAGCCTGTTTTTCCTGCAAGGAGTGCGCTTGAATATGACTCTTCCTGATGCCCTAGTGCCC
ACATTCAGCATCTCCAACCATTCACTGAAAGCTCTTCAGGCCACTGTGGGAAACTCATACAAGTGCAACA
CTGAGGAACACATCTTTGTCAGCAAGATGCTCTCCCTCAATGTCTTCAGTGTGCAGGTCCAGGCTTTCAA
GGTGGACAGTGACAGGTTTGGGTCTGTGGAAGAGTGTGTTCAGGATGGTAACAACATGTTGATCCCCATT
GCTGTGGGCGGTGCCCTGGCAGGGCTGGTCCTCATCGTCCTCATTGCCTACCTCATTGGCAGGAAGAGGA
GTCACGCCGGCTATCAGACCATCGACTACAAAGACCATGACGGTGATTATAAAGATCATGACATCGACTA
CAAGGATGACGATGACAAGTAGGAATTCACTCCTCAGGTGCAGGCTGCCTATCAGAAGGTGGTGGCTGGT
GTGGCCAATGCCCTGGCTCACAAATACCACTGAGATCTTTTTCCCTCTGCCAAAAATTATGGGGACATCA
TGAAGCCCCTTGAGCATCTGACTTCTGGCTAATAAAGGAAATTTATTTTCATTGCAATAGTGTGTTGGAA
TTTTTTGTGTCTCTCACTCGGAAGGACATATGGGAGGGCAAATCATTTAAAACATCAGAATGAGTATTTG
GTTTAGAGTTTGGCAACATATGCCCATATGCTGGCTGCCATGAACAAAGGTTGGCTATAAAGAGGTCATC
AGTATATGAAACAGCCCCCTGCTGTCCATTCCTTATTCCATAGAAAAGCCTTGACTTGAGGTTAGATTTT
TTTTATATTTTGTTTTGTGTTATTTTTTTCTTTAACATCCCTAAAATTTTCCTTACATGTTTTACTAGCC
AGATTTTTCCTCCTCTCCTGACTACTCCCAGTCATAGCTGTCCCTCTTCTCTTATGGAGATCCCTCGACC
TGCAGCCCAAGCTTGGCGTAATCATGGTCATAGCTGTTTCCTGTGTGAAATTGTTATCCGCTCACAATTC
CACACAACATACGAGCCGGAAGCATAAAGTGTAAAGCCTGGGGTGCCTAATGAGTGAGCTAACTCACATT
AATTGCGTTGCGCTCACTGCCCGCTTTCCAGTCGGGAAACCTGTCGTGCCAGCGGATCCGCATCTCAATT
AGTCAGCAACCATAGTCCCGCCCCTAACTCCGCCCATCCCGCCCCTAACTCCGCCCAGTTCCGCCCATTC
TCCGCCCCATGGCTGACTAATTTTTTTTATTTATGCAGAGGCCGAGGCCGCCTCGGCCTCTGAGCTATTC
CAGAAGTAGTGAGGAGGCTTTTTTGGAGGCCTAGGCTTTTGCAAAAAGCTAACTTGTTTATTGCAGCTTA
TAATGGTTACAAATAAAGCAATAGCATCACAAATTTCACAAATAAAGCATTTTTTTCACTGCATTCTAGT
TGTGGTTTGTCCAAACTCATCAATGTATCTTATCATGTCTGGATCCGCTGCATTAATGAATCGGCCAACG
CGCGGGGAGAGGCGGTTTGCGTATTGGGCGCTCTTCCGCTTCCTCGCTCACTGACTCGCTGCGCTCGGTC
GTTCGGCTGCGGCGAGCGGTATCAGCTCACTCAAAGGCGGTAATACGGTTATCCACAGAATCAGGGGATA
ACGCAGGAAAGAACATGTGAGCAAAAGGCCAGCAAAAGGCCAGGAACCGTAAAAAGGCCGCGTTGCTGGC
GTTTTTCCATAGGCTCCGCCCCCCTGACGAGCATCACAAAAATCGACGCTCAAGTCAGAGGTGGCGAAAC
CCGACAGGACTATAAAGATACCAGGCGTTTCCCCCTGGAAGCTCCCTCGTGCGCTCTCCTGTTCCGACCC
TGCCGCTTACCGGATACCTGTCCGCCTTTCTCCCTTCGGGAAGCGTGGCGCTTTCTCATAGCTCACGCTG
TAGGTATCTCAGTTCGGTGTAGGTCGTTCGCTCCAAGCTGGGCTGTGTGCACGAACCCCCCGTTCAGCCC
GACCGCTGCGCCTTATCCGGTAACTATCGTCTTGAGTCCAACCCGGTAAGACACGACTTATCGCCACTGG
CAGCAGCCACTGGTAACAGGATTAGCAGAGCGAGGTATGTAGGCGGTGCTACAGAGTTCTTGAAGTGGTG
GCCTAACTACGGCTACACTAGAAGAACAGTATTTGGTATCTGCGCTCTGCTGAAGCCAGTTACCTTCGGA
AAAAGAGTTGGTAGCTCTTGATCCGGCAAACAAACCACCGCTGGTAGCGGTGGTTTTTTTGTTTGCAAGC
AGCAGATTACGCGCAGAAAAAAAGGATCTCAAGAAGATCCTTTGATCTTTTCTACGGGGTCTGACGCTCA
GTGGAACGAAAACTCACGTTAAGGGATTTTGGTCATGAGATTATCAAAAAGGATCTTCACCTAGATCCTT
TTAAATTAAAAATGAAGTTTTAAATCAATCTAAAGTATATATGAGTAAACTTGGTCTGACAGTTACCAAT
GCTTAATCAGTGAGGCACCTATCTCAGCGATCTGTCTATTTCGTTCATCCATAGTTGCCTGACTCCCCGT
CGTGTAGATAACTACGATACGGGAGGGCTTACCATCTGGCCCCAGTGCTGCAATGATACCGCGAGACCCA
CGCTCACCGGCTCCAGATTTATCAGCAATAAACCAGCCAGCCGGAAGGGCCGAGCGCAGAAGTGGTCCTG
CAACTTTATCCGCCTCCATCCAGTCTATTAATTGTTGCCGGGAAGCTAGAGTAAGTAGTTCGCCAGTTAA
TAGTTTGCGCAACGTTGTTGCCATTGCTACAGGCATCGTGGTGTCACGCTCGTCGTTTGGTATGGCTTCA
TTCAGCTCCGGTTCCCAACGATCAAGGCGAGTTACATGATCCCCCATGTTGTGCAAAAAAGCGGTTAGCT
CCTTCGGTCCTCCGATCGTTGTCAGAAGTAAGTTGGCCGCAGTGTTATCACTCATGGTTATGGCAGCACT
GCATAATTCTCTTACTGTCATGCCATCCGTAAGATGCTTTTCTGTGACTGGTGAGTACTCAACCAAGTCA
TTCTGAGAATAGTGTATGCGGCGACCGAGTTGCTCTTGCCCGGCGTCAATACGGGATAATACCGCGCCAC
ATAGCAGAACTTTAAAAGTGCTCATCATTGGAAAACGTTCTTCGGGGCGAAAACTCTCAAGGATCTTACC
GCTGTTGAGATCCAGTTCGATGTAACCCACTCGTGCACCCAACTGATCTTCAGCATCTTTTACTTTCACC
AGCGTTTCTGGGTGAGCAAAAACAGGAAGGCAAAATGCCGCAAAAAAGGGAATAAGGGCGACACGGAAAT
GTTGAATACTCATACTCTTCCTTTTTCAATATTATTGAAGCATTTATCAGGGTTATTGTCTCATGAGCGG
ATACATATTTGAATGTATTTAGAAAAATAAACAAATAGGGGTTCCGCGCACATTTCCCCGAAAAGTGCCA
CCTGGGTC
Features (pLannotate 1.2.2; 22 found; start..end, strand, type, name):
      1..380     +  enhancer       CMV enhancer: human cytomegalovirus immediate early enhancer
    382..419     +  promoter       chicken β-actin promoter (fragment): contains a 21-bp deletion relative to the standard chicken β-actin promoter
    420..540     +  promoter       chicken β-actin promoter (fragment): contains a 21-bp deletion relative to the standard chicken β-actin promoter
    541..1557    +  intron         chimeric intron: chimera between introns from chicken β-actin and rabbit β-globin
   1561..1674    +  CDS            HBB (fragment): HBB_COLGU - Experimental evidence at transcript level: Swiss-Prot protein existence level 2. Involved in oxygen transport from the lung to the various peripheral tissues. From Colobus guereza (Mantled guereza) (Eastern black-and-white colobus monkey).
   1696..2403    +  CDS            mCherry: mCherry is a basic (constitutively fluorescent) red fluorescent protein published in 2004, derived from Discosoma sp.. It is reported to be a very rapidly-maturing monomer with low acid sensitivity.
   2425..3138    +  CDS            superecliptic pHluorin: pH-sensitive mutant of green fluorescent protein (Ng et al., 2002) excited strongly by blue light at neutral pH but minimally fluorescent at acidic pH
   3055..4293    +  CDS            Lamp1: LAMP1_MOUSE - Also known as Lamp-1. Experimental evidence at protein level: Swiss-Prot protein existence level 1. Presents carbohydrate ligands to selectins. Also implicated in tumor cell metastasis. From Mus musculus (Mouse).
   4294..4359    +  CDS            3xFLAG: three tandem FLAG® epitope tags, followed by an enterokinase cleavage site
   4363..4440    +  CDS            HBB (fragment): HBB_PONPY - Experimental evidence at transcript level: Swiss-Prot protein existence level 2. Involved in oxygen transport from the lung to the various peripheral tissues. From Pongo pygmaeus (Bornean orangutan).
   4511..4566    +  polyA_signal   β-globin poly(A) signal: rabbit β-globin polyadenylation signal (Gil and Proudfoot, 1987)
   4951..4967    -  protein_bind   lac operator: The lac repressor binds to the lac operator to inhibit transcription in E. coli. This inhibition can be relieved by adding lactose or isopropyl-β-D-thiogalactopyranoside (IPTG). lac repressor encoded by lacI
   4975..5005    -  promoter       lac promoter: promoter for the E. coli lac operon
   5020..5041    -  protein_bind   CAP binding site: CAP binding activates transcription in the presence of cAMP. E. coli catabolite activator protein
   5054..5093    -  CDS            lacI (fragment): lac repressor; lacI; The lac repressor binds to the lac operator to inhibit transcription in E. coli. This inhibition can be relieved by adding lactose or isopropyl-β-D-thiogalactopyranoside (IPTG).
   5100..5122    +  promoter       SV40 promoter (fragment): SV40 enhancer and early promoter
   5146..5281    +  rep_origin     SV40 ori: SV40 origin of replication
   5301..5435    +  polyA_signal   SV40 poly(A) signal: SV40 polyadenylation signal
   5437..5491    -  CDS            lacI (fragment): lac repressor; lacI; The lac repressor binds to the lac operator to inhibit transcription in E. coli. This inhibition can be relieved by adding lactose or isopropyl-β-D-thiogalactopyranoside (IPTG).
   5674..6262    -  rep_origin     ori: high-copy-number ColE1/pMB1/pBR322/pUC origin of replication
   6433..7293    -  CDS            AmpR: β-lactamase; bla; confers resistance to ampicillin, carbenicillin, and related antibiotics
   7294..7398    -  promoter       AmpR promoter: bla
