[The description below was written by a language model from this plasmid's Addgene catalogue record and pLannotate feature annotations shown in this document.]
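Description:
pCAG RpH-LAMP1-3xFLAG is a mammalian expression plasmid of about 7.4 kb, built on the pCAG backbone, that encodes a genetically encoded ratiometric sensor of pH in the lysosomal lumen. It is propagated in E. coli through a high-copy ColE1/pUC-type origin and selected with ampicillin via the β-lactamase gene and its own promoter. No mammalian selection marker is annotated. The backbone also carries remnants of lac regulatory sequences, an SV40 origin of replication and an SV40 polyadenylation signal. The SV40 origin could support episomal amplification in cells that express large T antigen.

Expression is driven by the CAG arrangement: the CMV immediate-early enhancer, the chicken β-actin promoter and a chimeric chicken β-actin/rabbit β-globin intron. Transcripts terminate at a rabbit β-globin polyadenylation signal. The short "HBB" hits flanking the insert most likely reflect rabbit β-globin exon sequence belonging to this cassette rather than intended coding parts.

The open reading frame places mCherry first, then superecliptic pHluorin, then mouse Lamp1, with a C-terminal 3xFLAG epitope for immunodetection or affinity capture. The annotated overlap between the pHluorin and Lamp1 features appears to be an annotation artefact. The table does not separately mark a signal peptide, so the exact junction design is not stated. Lamp1 targets the fusion to the lysosomal membrane. Superecliptic pHluorin is bright near neutral pH and quenched in acid, whereas mCherry is comparatively acid-insensitive. The green-to-red ratio therefore reports pH independently of sensor abundance. The associated work applied it to live imaging of intralysosomal pH in cell lines and primary neuronal cultures.
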