Addgene plasmid #163018: pCAG RpH-LAMP1-3xFLAG
Purpose: expresses ratiometric sensor of lysosomal lumenal pH
Depositing lab: Massimiliano Stagi. Depositing organization: University of Liverpool. Publication: Live imaging of intra-lysosome pH in cell lines and primary neuronal culture using a novel genetically encoded biosensor. Ponsford AH, Ryan TA, Raimondi A, Cocucci E, Wycislo SA, Frohlich F, Swan LE, Stagi M. Autophagy. 2020 Jun 9:1-19. doi: 10.1080/15548627.2020.1771858. PubMed 32515674.
Backbone
  Vector backbone: pCAG
  Vector type: Mammalian Expression
Growth in bacteria
  Bacterial resistance: Ampicillin, 100 μg/mL
  Growth temperature: 37°C
  Growth strain: DH5alpha
  Copy number: High Copy
Gene/Insert
  Gene/Insert name: RpH-LAMP1-3xFLAG
  Species: M. musculus (mouse)
  Entrez Gene: Lamp1 (a.k.a. CD107a, LGP-120, LGP-A, Lamp-1, P2B, Perk)
  Tag / fusion protein: 3XFLAG (C terminal on insert)
  Cloning method: Restriction Enzyme; 5′ cloning site unknown (unknown if destroyed)
Terms and licenses: Academic/Nonprofit Terms; Industry Terms: Not Available to Industry
How to cite: pCAG RpH-LAMP1-3xFLAG was a gift from Massimiliano Stagi (Addgene plasmid # 163018 ; http://n2t.net/addgene:163018 ; RRID:Addgene_163018)
